>Addgene plasmid #228213 | pTYB1-T4uvsX | addgene full sequence | sequence record 455994 | Addgene NGS Result
AAGTTTACTCATATATACTTTAGATTGATT
[38 nt withheld, positions 31-68]
A
[37 nt withheld, positions 70-106]
ATTTTGTTAAAATTCGCGTTAAATTTTTGTTAAATCAGCTCATTTTTTAACCAATAGGCCGAAATCGGCA
AAATCCCTTATAAATCAAAAGAATAGCCCGAGATAGGGT
[37 nt withheld, positions 216-252]
AAAGAACGTGGACTCCAACGTCAAAGG
[141 nt withheld, positions 280-420]
G
[125 nt withheld, positions 422-546]
AAAGGATCTAGGTGAAGATCCTTTTTGATAATCTCATGACCAAAATCCCTTAACGTGAGTTTTCGTTCCA
CTGAGCGTCAGACCCCGTAGAAAAGATCAAAGGATCTTCTTGAGATCCTTTTTTTCTGCGCGTAATCTGC
TGCTTGCAAACAAAAAAACCACCGCTACCAGCGGTGGTTTGTTTGCCGGATCAAGAGCTACCAACTCTTT
TTCCGAAGGTAACTGGCTTCAGCAGAGCGCAGATACCAAATACTGTCCTTCTAGTGTAGCCGTAGTTAGG
CCACCACTTCAAGAACTCTGTAGCACCGCCTACATACCTCGCTCTGCTAATCCTGTTACCAGTGGCTGCT
GCCAGTGGCGATAAGTCGTGTCTTACCGGGTTGGACTCAAGACGATAGTTACCGGATAAGGCGCAGCGGT
CGGGCTGAACGGGGGGTTCGTGCACACAGCCCAGCTTGGAGCGAACGACCTACACCGAACTGAGATACCT
ACAGCGTGAGCTATGAGAAAGCGCCACGCTTCCCGAAGGGAGAAAGGCGGACAGGTATCCGGTAAGCGGC
AGGGTCGGAACAGGAGAGCGCACGAGGGAGCTTCCAGGGGGAAACGCCTGGTATCTTTATAGTCCTGTCG
GGTTTCGCCACCTCTGACTTGAGCGTCGATTTTTGTGATGCTCGTCAGGGGGGCGGAGCCTATGGAAAAA
CGCCAGCAACGCGGCCTTTTTACGGTTCCTGGCCTTTTGCTGGCCTTTTGCTCACATGTTCTTTCCTGCG
TTATCCCCTGATTCTGTGGATAACCGTATTACCGCCTTTGAGTGAGCTGATACCGCTCGCCGCAGCCGAA
CGACCGAGCGCAGCGAGTCAGTGAGCGAGGAAGCTATGGTGCACTCTCAGTACAATCTGCTCTGATGCCG
CATAGTTAAGCCAGTATACACTCCGCTATCGCTACGTGACTGGGTCATGGCTGCGCCCCGACACCCGCCA
ACACCCGCTGACGCGCCCTGACGGGCTTGTCTGCTCCCGGCATCCGCTTACAGACAAGCTGTGACCGTCT
CCGGGAGCTGCATGTGTCAGAGGTTTTCACCGTCATCACCGAAACGCGCGAGGCAGCTGCGGTAAAGCTC
ATCAGCGTGGTCGTGCAGCGATTCACAGATGTCTGCCTGTTCATCCGCGTCCAGCTCGTTGAGTTTCTCC
AGAAGCGTTAATGTCTGGCTTCTGATAAAGCGGGCCATGTTAAGGGCGGTTTTTTCCTGTTTGGTCACTG
ATGCCTCCGTGTAAGGGGGATTTCTGTTCATGGGGGTAATGATACCGATGAAACGAGAGAGGATGCTCAC
GATACGGGTTACTGATGATGAACATGCCCGGTTACTGGAACGTTGTGAGGGTAAACAACTGGCGGTATGG
ATGCGGCGGGACCAGAGAAAAATCACTCAGGGTCAATGCCAGCCGAACGCCAGCAAGACGTAGCCCAGCG
CGTCGGCCGCCATGCCGGCGATAATGGCCTGCTTCTCGCCGAAACGTTTGGTGGCGGGACCAGTGACGAA
GGCTTGAGCGAGGGCGTGCAAGATTCCGAATACCGCAAGCGACAGGCCGATCATCGTCGCGCTCCAGCGA
AAGCGGTCCTCGCCGAAAATGACCCAGAGCGCTGCCGGCACCTGTCCTACGAGTTGCATGATAAAGAAGA
CAGTCATAAGTGCGGCGACGATAGTCATGCCCCGCGCCCACCGGAAGGAGCTGACTGGGTTGAAGGCTCT
CAAGGGCATCGGTCGAGATCCCGGTGCCTAATGAGTGAGCTAACTTACATTAATTGCGTTGCGCTCACTG
CCCGCTTTCCAGTCGGGAAACCTGTCGTGCCAGCTGCATTAATGAATCGGCCAACGCGCGGGGAGAGGCG
GTTTGCGTATTGGGCGCCAGGGTGGTTTTTCTTTTCACCAGTGAGACGGGCAACAGCTGATTGCCCTTCA
CCGCCTGGCCCTGAGAGAGTTGCAGCAAGCGGTCCACGCTGGTTTGCCCCAGCAGGCGAAAATCCTGTTT
GATGGTGGTTAACGGCGGGATATAACATGAGCTGTCTTCGGTATCGTCGTATCCCACTACCGAGATATCC
GCACCAACGCGCAGCCCGGACTCGGTAATGGCGCGCATTGCGCCCAGCGCCATCTGATCGTTGGCAACCA
GCATCGCAGTGGGAACGATGCCCTCATTCAGCATTTGCATGGTTTGTTGAAAACCGGACATGGCACTCCA
GTCGCCTTCCCGTTCCGCTATCGGCTGAATTTGATTGCGAGTGAGATATTTATGCCAGCCAGCCAGACGC
AGACGCGCCGAGACAGAACTTAATGGGCCCGCTAACAGCGCGATTTGCTGGTGACCCAATGCGACCAGAT
GCTCCACGCCCAGTCGCGTACCGTCTTCATGGGAGAAAATAATACTGTTGATGGGTGTCTGGTCAGAGAC
ATCAAGAAATAACGCCGGAACATTAGTGCAGGCAGCTTCCACAGCAATGGCATCCTGGTCATCCAGCGGA
TAGTTAATGATCAGCCCACTGACGCGTTGCGCGAGAAGATTGTGCACCGCCGCTTTACAGGCTTCGACGC
CGCTTCGTTCTACCATCGACACCACCACGCTGGCACCCAGTTGATCGGCGCGAGATTTAATCGCCGCGAC
AATTTGCGACGGCGCGTGCAGGGCCAGACTGGAGGTGGCAACGCCAATCAGCAACGACTGTTTGCCCGCC
AGTTGTTGTGCCACGCGGTTGGGAATGTAATTCAGCTCCGCCATCGCCGCTTCCACTTTTTCCCGCGTTT
TCGCAGAAACGTGGCTGGCCTGGTTCACCACGCGGGAAACGGTCTGATAAGAGACACCGGCATACTCTGC
GACATCGTATAACGTTACTGGTTTCACATTCACCACCCTGAATTGACTCTCTTCCGGGCGCTATCATGCC
ATACCGCGAAAGGTTTTGCGCCATTCGATGGTGTCCGGGATCTCGACGCTCTCCCTTATGCGACTCCTGC
ATTAGGAAGCAGCCCAGTAGTAGGTTGAGGCCGTTGAGCACCGCCGCCGCAAGGAATGGTGCATGCCGGC
ATGCCGCCCTTTCGTCTTCAAGAATTAATTCCCAATTCCCCAGGCATCAAATAAAACGAAAGGCTCAGTC
GAAAGACTGGGCCTTTCGTTTTATCTGTTGTTTGTCGGTGAACGCTCTCCTGAGTAGGACAAATCCGCCG
GGAGCGGATTTGAACGTTGCGAAGCAACGGCCCGGAGGGTGGCGGGCAGGACGCCCGCCATAAACTGCCA
GGAATTAATTCCCCAGGCATCAAATAAAACGAAAGGCTCAGTCGAAAGACTGGGCCTTTCGTTTTATCTG
TTGTTTGTCGGTGAACGCTCTCCTGAGTAGGACAAATCCGCCGGGAGCGGATTTGAACGTTGCGAAGCAA
CGGCCCGGAGGGTGGCGGGCAGGACGCCCGCCATAAACTGCCAGGAATTGGGGATCGGAATTAATTCCCG
GTTTAAACCGGGGATCTCGATCCCGCGAAATTAATACGACTCACTATAGGGGAATTGTGAGCGGATAACA
ATTCCCCTCTAGAAATAATTTTGTTTAACTTTAAGAAGGAGATATACATATGTCTGATTTAAAATCTCGT
TTGATTAAAGCTTCTACTTCTAAATTGACTGCAGAATTAACAGCATCTAAATTCTTTAATGAAAAAGATG
TAGTTCGAACAAAAATTCCTATGATGAATATTGCACTTTCTGGTGAAATTACTGGTGGTATGCAATCTGG
TCTGTTAATTTTGGCAGGTCCATCAAAATCATTTAAATCAAACTTTGGATTAACAATGGTGTCATCTTAC
ATGCGTCAATATCCTGATGCAGTATGTTTGTTTTATGATAGTGAATTTGGTATTACTCCTGCTTATTTGC
GGTCTATGGGAGTCGATCCAGAACGAGTAATTCATACTCCGGTTCAATCACTTGAGCAATTACGTATTGA
CATGGTTAATCAATTGGATGCAATTGAACGCGGCGAAAAGGTAGTCGTTTTTATCGATTCACTTGGTAAC
TTAGCTTCTAAGAAAGAAACTGAAGATGCTTTAAATGAAAAAGTTGTTAGTGATATGACTAGAGCTAAAA
CAATGAAAAGCTTATTTCGTATCGTAACTCCCTATTTTAGTACTAAAAATATTCCATGTATTGCTATTAA
CCATACATACGAAACACAAGAAATGTTTAGTAAAACAGTTATGGGAGGTGGTACTGGACCGATGTATTCG
GCTGATACCGTATTCATTATCGGTAAACGCCAGATTAAAGATGGTTCTGATCTTCAGGGGTATCAATTTG
TTCTAAATGTAGAAAAATCTCGTACCGTTAAAGAAAAAAGTAAATTCTTTATTGATGTTAAATTTGACGG
TGGTATCGATCCTTATTCTGGATTGTTAGATATGGCTCTAGAATTAGGATTCGTGGTAAAACCTAAAAAT
GGCTGGTATGCTCGTGAATTTCTTGACGAAGAAACTGGCGAGATGATTCGCGAAGAAAAATCTTGGCGTG
CAAAAGATACCAACTGCACTACATTCTGGGGTCCTTTATTTAAGCATCAACCATTCCGAGATGCTATTAA
ACGTGCTTATCAGTTAGGTGCTATTGATAGTAATGAAATTGTTGAAGCTGAAGTTGATGAATTGATTAAC
TCAAAGGTTGAAAAATTTAAATCTCCAGAAAGTAAAAGTAAATCAGCTGCTGATTTAGAAACTGACCTCG
AACAGCTAAGTGATATGGAAGAATTTAATGCGTGCTTTGCCAAGGGTACCAATGTTTTAATGGCGGATGG
GTCTATTGAATGTATTGAAAACATTGAGGTTGGTAATAAGGTCATGGGTAAAGATGGCAGACCTCGTGAG
GTAATTAAATTGCCCAGAGGAAGAGAAACTATGTACAGCGTCGTGCAGAAAAGTCAGCACAGAGCCCACA
AAAGTGACTCAAGTCGTGAAGTGCCAGAATTACTCAAGTTTACGTGTAATGCGACCCATGAGTTGGTTGT
TAGAACACCTCGTAGTGTCCGCCGTTTGTCTCGTACCATTAAGGGTGTCGAATATTTTGAAGTTATTACT
TTTGAGATGGGCCAAAAGAAAGCCCCCGACGGTAGAATTGTTGAGCTTGTCAAGGAAGTTTCAAAGAGCT
ACCCAATATCTGAGGGGCCTGAGAGAGCCAACGAATTAGTAGAATCCTATAGAAAGGCTTCAAATAAAGC
TTATTTTGAGTGGACTATTGAGGCCAGAGATCTTTCTCTGTTGGGTTCCCATGTTCGTAAAGCTACCTAC
CAGACTTACGCTCCAATTCTTTATGAGAATGACCACTTTTTCGACTACATGCAAAAAAGTAAGTTTCATC
TCACCATTGAAGGTCCAAAAGTACTTGCTTATTTACTTGGTTTATGGATTGGTGATGGATTGTCTGACAG
GGCAACTTTTTCGGTTGATTCCAGAGATACTTCTTTGATGGAACGTGTTACTGAATATGCTGAAAAGTTG
AATTTGTGCGCCGAGTATAAGGACAGAAAAGAACCACAAGTTGCCAAAACTGTTAATTTGTACTCTAAAG
TTGTCAGAGGTAATGGTATTCGCAATAATCTTAATACTGAGAATCCATTATGGGACGCTATTGTTGGCTT
AGGATTCTTGAAGGACGGTGTCAAAAATATTCCTTCTTTCTTGTCTACGGACAATATCGGTACTCGTGAA
ACATTTCTTGCTGGTCTAATTGATTCTGATGGCTATGTTACTGATGAGCATGGTATTAAAGCAACAATAA
AGACAATTCATACTTCTGTCAGAGATGGTTTGGTTTCCCTTGCTCGTTCTTTAGGCTTAGTAGTCTCGGT
TAACGCAGAACCTGCTAAGGTTGACATGAATGTCACCAAACATAAAATTAGTTATGCTATTTATATGTCT
GGTGGAGATGTTTTGCTTAACGTTCTTTCGAAGTGTGCCGGCTCTAAAAAATTCAGGCCTGCTCCCGCCG
CTGCTTTTGCACGTGAGTGCCGCGGATTTTATTTCGAGTTACAAGAATTGAAGGAAGACGATTATTATGG
GATTACTTTATCTGATGATTCTGATCATCAGTTTTTGCTTGGATCCCAGGTTGTCGTCCATGCATGCGGT
GGCCTGACCGGTCTGAACTCAGGCCTCACGACAAATCCTGGTGTATCCGCTTGGCAGGTCAACACAGCTT
ATACTGCGGGACAATTGGTCACATATAACGGCAAGACGTATAAATGTTTGCAGCCCCACACCTCCTTGGC
AGGATGGGAACCATCCAACGTTCCTGCCTTGTGGCAGCTTCAATGACTGCAGGAAGGGGATCCGGCTGCT
AACAAAGCCCGAAAGGAAGCTGAGTTGGCTGCTGCCACCGCTGAGCAATAACTAGCATAACCCCTTGGGG
CCTCTAAACGGGTCTTGAGGGGTTTTTTGCTGAAAGGAGGAACTATATCCGGATAACTACGTCAGGTGGC
ACTTTTCGGGGAAATGTGCGCGGAACCCCTATTTGTTTATTTTTCTAAATACATTCAAATATGTATCCGC
TCATGAGACAATAACCCTGATAAATGCTTCAATAATATTGAAAAAGGAAGAGTATGAGTATTCAACATTT
CCGTGTCGCCCTTATTCCCTTTTTTGCGGCATTTTGCCTTCCTGTTTTTGCTCACCCAGAAACGCTGGTG
AAAGTAAAAGATGCTGAAGATCAGTTGGGTGCACGAGTGGGTTACATCGAACTGGATCTCAACAGCGGTA
AGATCCTTGAGAGTTTTCGCCCCGAAGAACGTTTCCCAATGATGAGCACTTTTAAAGTTCTGCTATGTGG
CGCGGTATTATCCCGTGTTGACGCCGGGCAAGAGCAACTCGGTCGCCGCATACACTATTCTCAGAATGAC
TTGGTTGAGTACTCACCAGTCACAGAAAAGCATCTTACGGATGGCATGACAGTAAGAGAATTATGCAGTG
CTGCCATAACCATGAGTGATAACACTGCGGCCAACTTACTTCTGACAACGATCGGAGGACCGAAGGAGCT
AACCGCTTTTTTGCACAACATGGGGGATCATGTAACTCGCCTTGATCGTTGGGAACCGGAGCTGAATGAA
GCCATACCAAACGACGAGCGTGACACCACGATGCCTGTAGCAATGGCAACAACGTTGCGCAAACTATTAA
CTGGCGAACTACTTACTCTAGCTTCCCGGCAACAATTAATAGACTGGATGGAGGCGGATAAAGTTGCAGG
ACCACTTCTGCGCTCGGCCCTTCCGGCTGGCTGGTTTATTGCTGATAAATCTGGAGCCGGTGAGCGTGGG
TCTCGCGGTATCATTGCAGCACTGGGGCCAGATGGTAAGCCCTCCCGTATCGTAGTTATCTACACGACGG
GGAGTCAGGCAACTATGGATGAACGAAATAGACAGATCGCTGAGATAGGTGCCTCACTGATTAAGCATTG
GTAACTGTCAGACC
Features (pLannotate 1.2.2; 23 found; start..end, strand, type, name):
     32..545     -  rep_origin     M13 ori (sequence partly withheld): M13 bacteriophage origin of replication; arrow indicates direction of (+) strand synthesis
    656..1244    +  rep_origin     ori: high-copy-number ColE1/pMB1/pBR322/pUC origin of replication
   1421..1511    -  misc_feature   bom (fragment): basis of mobility region from pBR322
   1613..1804    -  CDS            rop: Rop protein, which maintains plasmids at low copy number; rop
   1845..1955    +  CDS            mbeC (fragment): MBEC_ECOLX - Experimental evidence at protein level: Swiss-Prot protein existence level 1. Required for efficient mobilization of ColE1 plasmid and is thus essential to promote the specific transfer of the plasmid during conjugation. Probably functions by inducing DNA bending, helping the MbeA relaxase to melt the DNA around the nic site and cleave the phosphodiester bond. Binds specifically double-stranded DNA (dsDNA) containing the ColE1 oriT but does not recognize the inverted repeat (IR). From Escherichia coli.
   1990..2312    -  CDS            TcR (fragment): tetracycline efflux protein; tet; confers resistance to tetracycline
   2327..2348    -  protein_bind   CAP binding site: CAP binding activates transcription in the presence of cAMP. E. coli catabolite activator protein
   2361..3443    -  CDS            lacI: lac repressor; lacI; The lac repressor binds to the lac operator to inhibit transcription in E. coli. This inhibition can be relieved by adding lactose or isopropyl-β-D-thiogalactopyranoside (IPTG).
   3444..3521    -  promoter       lacI promoter: lacI
   3529..3622    -  CDS            TcR (fragment): tetracycline efflux protein; tet; confers resistance to tetracycline
   3674..3760    +  terminator     rrnB T1 terminator: Escherichia coli rrnB; transcription terminator T1 from the E. coli rrnB gene
   3857..3943    +  terminator     rrnB T1 terminator: Escherichia coli rrnB; transcription terminator T1 from the E. coli rrnB gene
   4078..4096    +  promoter       T7 promoter: promoter for bacteriophage T7 RNA polymerase
   4097..4121    +  protein_bind   lac operator: The lac repressor binds to the lac operator to inhibit transcription in E. coli. This inhibition can be relieved by adding lactose or isopropyl-β-D-thiogalactopyranoside (IPTG). lac repressor encoded by lacI
   4136..4158    +  RBS            RBS: efficient ribosome binding site from bacteriophage T7 gene 10 (Olins and Rangwala, 1989)
   4166..5335    +  CDS            UVSX: UVSX_BPT4 - Experimental evidence at protein level: Swiss-Prot protein existence level 1. Important in genetic recombination, DNA repair, and replication. Possesses pairing and strand-transfer activity. Interacts with dda and gene 32 proteins. From Enterobacteria phage T4 (Bacteriophage T4).
   5339..6157    +  CDS            Sce VMA intein 5' region: 5' region of the intein from the yeast Vma1 subunit of the vacuolar ATPase (Chong et al., 1998); Saccharomyces cerevisiae VMA1
   6160..6690    +  CDS            Sce VMA intein 3' region: modified 3' region of the intein from the yeast Vma1 subunit of the vacuolar ATPase (Chong et al., 1998); Saccharomyces cerevisiae VMA1; C-terminal cleavage of this intein can be induced by thiols.
   6734..6889    +  CDS            CBD: chitin binding domain from chitinase A1 (Watanabe et al., 1994); Bacillus circulans chiA
   6911..6960    +  CDS            SET1 (fragment): solubility-enhancement tag derived from T7 phage gene 10B
   6968..7015    +  terminator     T7 terminator: transcription terminator for bacteriophage T7 RNA polymerase
   7075..7179    +  promoter       AmpR promoter: bla
   7180..8040    +  CDS            AmpR: β-lactamase; bla; confers resistance to ampicillin, carbenicillin, and related antibiotics
