[The description below was written by a language model from this plasmid's Addgene catalogue record and pLannotate feature annotations shown in this document.]
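Description:
pTYB1-T4uvsX is an 8,050 bp bacterial expression plasmid built on the New England BioLabs pTYB1 backbone (entered in the record as "pTBY1"). It is designed to produce the bacteriophage T4 recombinase UvsX in E. coli BL21(DE3). The plasmid replicates from a ColE1/pMB1-type origin and also carries the rop gene, which tends to moderate copy number; the record lists copy number as unknown. An M13 phage origin is present as well, which allows single-stranded DNA to be produced. Selection is by ampicillin, through the β-lactamase gene and its own promoter. The short fragments annotated as tetracycline resistance, bom and mbeC appear to be non-functional remnants of pBR322-type ancestry.

The expression cassette consists of a T7 promoter followed directly by a lac operator, then the T7 gene 10 ribosome binding site. A lacI gene on the plasmid supplies repressor, so transcription stays low until IPTG is added in a host that expresses T7 RNA polymerase. Two copies of the rrnB T1 terminator lie upstream of the promoter, where they probably limit read-through into the cassette, and a T7 terminator closes the unit.

The uvsX coding sequence is followed immediately by the Saccharomyces cerevisiae VMA1 intein and then the Bacillus circulans chitin binding domain, which together form a C-terminal self-cleaving affinity tag. In this kind of system the fusion protein is captured on chitin resin, and thiol-induced intein cleavage then releases the target protein with the tag left behind on the resin. UvsX is the T4 protein with DNA pairing and strand-transfer activity, involved in recombination, repair and replication. The construct therefore suits purification of the recombinase, although the record states only expression as its purpose.
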