Addgene plasmid #228213: pTYB1-T4uvsX
Purpose: Expression in BL21(DE3) of T4 recombinase
Depositing lab: Stephen Benkovic. Depositing organization: Pennsylvania State University.
Backbone
  Vector backbone: pTBY1
  Backbone manufacturer: New England BioLabs
  Vector type: Bacterial Expression
Growth in bacteria
  Bacterial resistance: Ampicillin, 100 μg/mL
  Growth temperature: 37°C
  Growth strain: DH5alpha
  Copy number: Unknown
Gene/Insert
  Gene/Insert name: uvsX
  Species: Escherichia phage T4
  Entrez Gene: uvsX (a.k.a. T4p041, fdsA)
  Promoter: T7
  Tag / fusion protein: Sce VMA intein-chitin binding domain (C terminal on backbone)
  Cloning method: Unknown
  Sequencing primers: 5′ TAATACGACTCACTATAGGG
Terms and licenses: Academic/Nonprofit Terms; Industry Terms: Not Available to Industry
How to cite: pTYB1-T4uvsX was a gift from Stephen Benkovic (Addgene plasmid # 228213 ; http://n2t.net/addgene:228213 ; RRID:Addgene_228213)
