>Addgene plasmid #228213 | pTYB1-T4uvsX | depositor partial sequence | sequence record 447899 | pTYB1-T4uvsX sequence 1176 bps
ATGTCTGATTTAAAATCTCGTTTGATTAAAGCTTCTACTTCTAAATTGACTGCAGAATTAACAGCATCTA
AATTCTTTAATGAAAAAGATGTAGTTCGAACAAAAATTCCTATGATGAATATTGCACTTTCTGGTGAAAT
TACTGGTGGTATGCAATCTGGTCTGTTAATTTTGGCAGGTCCATCAAAATCATTTAAATCAAACTTTGGA
TTAACAATGGTGTCATCTTACATGCGTCAATATCCTGATGCAGTATGTTTGTTTTATGATAGTGAATTTG
GTATTACTCCTGCTTATTTGCGGTCTATGGGAGTCGATCCAGAACGAGTAATTCATACTCCGGTTCAATC
ACTTGAGCAATTACGTATTGACATGGTTAATCAATTGGATGCAATTGAACGCGGCGAAAAGGTAGTCGTT
TTTATCGATTCACTTGGTAACTTAGCTTCTAAGAAAGAAACTGAAGATGCTTTAAATGAAAAAGTTGTTA
GTGATATGACTAGAGCTAAAACAATGAAAAGCTTATTTCGTATCGTAACTCCCTATTTTAGTACTAAAAA
TATTCCATGTATTGCTATTAACCATACATACGAAACACAAGAAATGTTTAGTAAAACAGTTATGGGAGGT
GGTACTGGACCGATGTATTCGGCTGATACCGTATTCATTATCGGTAAACGCCAGATTAAAGATGGTTCTG
ATCTTCAGGGGTATCAATTTGTTCTAAATGTAGAAAAATCTCGTACCGTTAAAGAAAAAAGTAAATTCTT
TATTGATGTTAAATTTGACGGTGGTATCGATCCTTATTCTGGATTGTTAGATATGGCTCTAGAATTAGGA
TTCGTGGTAAAACCTAAAAATGGCTGGTATGCTCGTGAATTTCTTGACGAAGAAACTGGCGAGATGATTC
GCGAAGAAAAATCTTGGCGTGCAAAAGATACCAACTGCACTACATTCTGGGGTCCTTTATTTAAGCATCA
ACCATTCCGAGATGCTATTAAACGTGCTTATCAGTTAGGTGCTATTGATAGTAATGAAATTGTTGAAGCT
GAAGTTGATGAATTGATTAACTCAAAGGTTGAAAAATTTAAATCTCCAGAAAGTAAAAGTAAATCAGCTG
CTGATTTAGAAACTGACCTCGAACAGCTAAGTGATATGGAAGAATTTAATGAATAA
